>Addgene plasmid #76929 | CAMK2A gRNA (BRDN0001162256) | addgene full sequence | sequence record 186782 | Addgene Assembled Sequence
CCCGGGTGCAAAGATGGATAAAGTTTTAAACAGAGAGGAATCTTTGCAGCTAATGGACCTTCTAGGTCTT
GAAAGGAGTGGGAATTGGCTCCGGTGCCCGTCAGTGGGCAGAGCGCACATCGCCCACAGTCCCCGAGAAG
TTGGGGGGAGGGGTCGGCAATTGATCCGGTGCCTAGAGAAGGTGGCGCGGGGTAAACTGGGAAAGTGATG
TCGTGTACTGGCTCCGCCTTTTTCCCGAGGGTGGGGGAGAACCGTATATAAGTGCAGTAGTCGCCGTGAA
CGTTCTTTTTCGCAACGGGTTTGCCGCCAGAACACAGGTAAGTGCCGTGTGTGGTTCCCGCGGGCCTGGC
CTCTTTACGGGTTATGGCCCTTGCGTGCCTTGAATTACTTCCACCTGGCTGCAGTACGTGATTCTTGATC
CCGAGCTTCGGGTTGGAAGTGGGTGGGAGAGTTCGAGGCCTTGCGCTTAAGGAGCCCCTTCGCCTCGTGC
TTGAGTTGAGGCCTGGCCTGGGCGCTGGGGCCGCCGCGTGCGAATCTGGTGGCACCTTCGCGCCTGTCTC
GCTGCTTTCGATAAGTCTCTAGCCATTTAAAATTTTTGATGACCTGCTGCGACGCTTTTTTTCTGGCAAG
ATAGTCTTGTAAATGCGGGCCAAGATCTGCACACTGGTATTTCGGTTTTTGGGGCCGCGGGCGGCGACGG
GGCCCGTGCGTCCCAGCGCACATGTTCGGCGAGGCGGGGCCTGCGAGCGCGGCCACCGAGAATCGGACGG
GGGTAGTCTCAAGCTGGCCGGCCTGCTCTGGTGCCTGGCCTCGCGCCGCCGTGTATCGCCCCGCCCTGGG
CGGCAAGGCTGGCCCGGTCGGCACCAGTTGCGTGAGCGGAAAGATGGCCGCTTCCCGGCCCTGCTGCAGG
GAGCTCAAAATGGAGGACGCGGCGCTCGGGAGAGCGGGCGGGTGAGTCACCCACACAAAGGAAAAGGGCC
TTTCCGTCCTCAGCCGTCGCTTCATGTGACTCCACGGAGTACCGGGCGCCGTCCAGGCACCTCGATTAGT
TCTCGAGCTTTTGGAGTACGTCGTCTTTAGGTTGGGGGGAGGGGTTTTATGCGATGGAGTTTCCCCACAC
TGAGTGGGTGGAGACTGAAGTTAGGCCAGCTTGGCACTTGATGTAATTCTCCTTGGAATTTGCCCTTTTT
GAGTTTGGATCTTGGTTCATTCTCAAGCCTCAGACAGTGGTTCAAAGTTTTTTTCTTCCATTTCAGGTGT
CGTGACGTACGGCCACCATGACCGAGTACAAGCCCACGGTGCGCCTCGCCACCCGCGACGACGTCCCCAG
GGCCGTACGCACCCTCGCCGCCGCGTTCGCCGACTACCCCGCCACGCGCCACACCGTCGATCCGGACCGC
CACATCGAGCGGGTCACCGAGCTGCAAGAACTCTTCCTCACGCGCGTCGGGCTCGACATCGGCAAGGTGT
GGGTCGCGGACGACGGCGCCGCCGTGGCGGTCTGGACCACGCCGGAGAGCGTCGAAGCGGGGGCGGTGTT
CGCCGAGATCGGCCCGCGCATGGCCGAGTTGAGCGGTTCCCGGCTGGCCGCGCAGCAACAGATGGAAGGC
CTCCTGGCGCCGCACCGGCCCAAGGAGCCCGCGTGGTTCCTGGCCACCGTCGGAGTCTCGCCCGACCACC
AGGGCAAGGGTCTGGGCAGCGCCGTCGTGCTCCCCGGAGTGGAGGCGGCCGAGCGCGCCGGGGTGCCCGC
CTTCCTGGAGACCTCCGCGCCCCGCAACCTCCCCTTCTACGAGCGGCTCGGCTTCACCGTCACCGCCGAC
GTCGAGGTGCCCGAAGGACCGCGCACCTGGTGCATGACCCGCAAGCCCGGTGCCTGAACGCGTTAAGTCG
ACAATCAACCTCTGGATTACAAAATTTGTGAAAGATTGACTGGTATTCTTAACTATGTTGCTCCTTTTAC
GCTATGTGGATACGCTGCTTTAATGCCTTTGTATCATGCTATTGCTTCCCGTATGGCTTTCATTTTCTCC
TCCTTGTATAAATCCTGGTTGCTGTCTCTTTATGAGGAGTTGTGGCCCGTTGTCAGGCAACGTGGCGTGG
TGTGCACTGTGTTTGCTGACGCAACCCCCACTGGTTGGGGCATTGCCACCACCTGTCAGCTCCTTTCCGG
GACTTTCGCTTTCCCCCTCCCTATTGCCACGGCGGAACTCATCGCCGCCTGCCTTGCCCGCTGCTGGACA
GGGGCTCGGCTGTTGGGCACTGACAATTCCGTGGTGTTGTCGGGGAAATCATCGTCCTTTCCTTGGCTGC
TCGCCTGTGTTGCCACCTGGATTCTGCGCGGGACGTCCTTCTGCTACGTCCCTTCGGCCCTCAATCCAGC
GGACCTTCCTTCCCGCGGCCTGCTGCCGGCTCTGCGGCCTCTTCCGCGTCTTCGCCTTCGCCCTCAGACG
AGTCGGATCTCCCTTTGGGCCGCCTCCCCGCGTCGACTTTAAGACCAATGACTTACAAGGCAGCTGTAGA
TCTTAGCCACTTTTTAAAAGAAAAGGGGGGACTGGAAGGGCTAATTCACTCCCAACGAAGACAAGATCTG
CTTTTTGCTTGTACTGGGTCTCTCTGGTTAGACCAGATCTGAGCCTGGGAGCTCTCTGGCTAACTAGGGA
ACCCACTGCTTAAGCCTCAATAAAGCTTGCCTTGAGTGCTTCAAGTAGTGTGTGCCCGTCTGTTGTGTGA
CTCTGGTAACTAGAGATCCCTCAGACCCTTTTAGTCAGTGTGGAAAATCTCTAGCAGTACGTATAGTAGT
TCATGTCATCTTATTATTCAGTATTTATAACTTGCAAAGAAATGAATATCAGAGAGTGAGAGGAACTTGT
TTATTGCAGCTTATAATGGTTACAAATAAAGCAATAGCATCACAAATTTCACAAATAAAGCATTTTTTTC
ACTGCATTCTAGTTGTGGTTTGTCCAAACTCATCAATGTATCTTATCATGTCTGGCTCTAGCTATCCCGC
CCCTAACTCCGCCCATCCCGCCCCTAACTCCGCCCAGTTCCGCCCATTCTCCGCCCCATGGCTGACTAAT
TTTTTTTATTTATGCAGAGGCCGAGGCCGCCTCGGCCTCTGAGCTATTCCAGAAGTAGTGAGGAGGCTTT
TTTGGAGGCCTAGGGACGTACCCAATTCGCCCTATAGTGAGTCGTATTACGCGCGCTCACTGGCCGTCGT
TTTACAACGTCGTGACTGGGAAAACCCTGGCGTTACCCAACTTAATCGCCTTGCAGCACATCCCCCTTTC
GCCAGCTGGCGTAATAGCGAAGAGGCCCGCACCGATCGCCCTTCCCAACAGTTGCGCAGCCTGAATGGCG
AATGGG
[124 nt withheld, positions 3367-3490]
C
[91 nt withheld, positions 3492-3582]
A
[49 nt withheld, positions 3584-3632]
CCTTTGACGTTGGAGTCCACGTTCTTT
[37 nt withheld, positions 3660-3696]
ACCCTATCTCGGTCTATTCTTTTGATTTATAAGGGATTTTGCCGATTTCGGCCTATTGGTTAAAAAATGA
GCTGATTTAACAAAAATTTAACGCGAATTTTAACAAAATATTAACGCTTACAATTTAGGTGGCACTTTTC
GGGGAAATGTGCGCGGAACCCCTATTTGTTTATTTTTCTAAATACATTCAAATATGTATCCGCTCATGAG
ACAATAACCCTGATAAATGCTTCAATAATATTGAAAAAGGAAGAGTATGAGTATTCAACATTTCCGTGTC
GCCCTTATTCCCTTTTTTGCGGCATTTTGCCTTCCTGTTTTTGCTCACCCAGAAACGCTGGTGAAAGTAA
AAGATGCTGAAGATCAGTTGGGTGCACGAGTGGGTTACATCGAACTGGATCTCAACAGCGGTAAGATCCT
TGAGAGTTTTCGCCCCGAAGAACGTTTTCCAATGATGAGCACTTTTAAAGTTCTGCTATGTGGCGCGGTA
TTATCCCGTATTGACGCCGGGCAAGAGCAACTCGGTCGCCGCATACACTATTCTCAGAATGACTTGGTTG
AGTACTCACCAGTCACAGAAAAGCATCTTACGGATGGCATGACAGTAAGAGAATTATGCAGTGCTGCCAT
AACCATGAGTGATAACACTGCGGCCAACTTACTTCTGACAACGATCGGAGGACCGAAGGAGCTAACCGCT
TTTTTGCACAACATGGGGGATCATGTAACTCGCCTTGATCGTTGGGAACCGGAGCTGAATGAAGCCATAC
CAAACGACGAGCGTGACACCACGATGCCTGTAGCAATGGCAACAACGTTGCGCAAACTATTAACTGGCGA
ACTACTTACTCTAGCTTCCCGGCAACAATTAATAGACTGGATGGAGGCGGATAAAGTTGCAGGACCACTT
CTGCGCTCGGCCCTTCCGGCTGGCTGGTTTATTGCTGATAAATCTGGAGCCGGTGAGCGTGGGTCTCGCG
GTATCATTGCAGCACTGGGGCCAGATGGTAAGCCCTCCCGTATCGTAGTTATCTACACGACGGGGAGTCA
GGCAACTATGGATGAACGAAATAGACAGATCGCTGAGATAGGTGCCTCACTGATTAAGCATTGGTAACTG
TCAGACCAAGTTTACTCATATATACTTTAGATTGATTTAAAACTTCATTTTTAATTTAAAAGGATCTAGG
TGAAGATCCTTTTTGATAATCTCATGACCAAAATCCCTTAACGTGAGTTTTCGTTCCACTGAGCGTCAGA
CCCCGTAGAAAAGATCAAAGGATCTTCTTGAGATCCTTTTTTTCTGCGCGTAATCTGCTGCTTGCAAACA
AAAAAACCACCGCTACCAGCGGTGGTTTGTTTGCCGGATCAAGAGCTACCAACTCTTTTTCCGAAGGTAA
CTGGCTTCAGCAGAGCGCAGATACCAAATACTGTTCTTCTAGTGTAGCCGTAGTTAGGCCACCACTTCAA
GAACTCTGTAGCACCGCCTACATACCTCGCTCTGCTAATCCTGTTACCAGTGGCTGCTGCCAGTGGCGAT
AAGTCGTGTCTTACCGGGTTGGACTCAAGACGATAGTTACCGGATAAGGCGCAGCGGTCGGGCTGAACGG
GGGGTTCGTGCACACAGCCCAGCTTGGAGCGAACGACCTACACCGAACTGAGATACCTACAGCGTGAGCT
ATGAGAAAGCGCCACGCTTCCCGAAGGGAGAAAGGCGGACAGGTATCCGGTAAGCGGCAGGGTCGGAACA
GGAGAGCGCACGAGGGAGCTTCCAGGGGGAAACGCCTGGTATCTTTATAGTCCTGTCGGGTTTCGCCACC
TCTGACTTGAGCGTCGATTTTTGTGATGCTCGTCAGGGGGGCGGAGCCTATGGAAAAACGCCAGCAACGC
GGCCTTTTTACGGTTCCTGGCCTTTTGCTGGCCTTTTGCTCACATGTTCTTTCCTGCGTTATCCCCTGAT
TCTGTGGATAACCGTATTACCGCCTTTGAGTGAGCTGATACCGCTCGCCGCAGCCGAACGACCGAGCGCA
GCGAGTCAGTGAGCGAGGAAGCGGAAGAGCGCCCAATACGCAAACCGCCTCTCCCCGCGCGTTGGCCGAT
TCATTAATGCAGCTGGCACGACAGGTTTCCCGACTGGAAAGCGGGCAGTGAGCGCAACGCAATTAATGTG
AGTTAGCTCACTCATTAGGCACCCCAGGCTTTACACTTTATGCTTCCGGCTCGTATGTTGTGTGGAATTG
TGAGCGGATAACAATTTCACACAGGAAACAGCTATGACCATGATTACGCCAAGCGCGCAATTAACCCTCA
CTAAAGGGAACAAAAGCTGGAGCTGCAAGCTTAATGTAGTCTTATGCAATACTCTTGTAGTCTTGCAACA
TGGTAACGATGAGTTAGCAACATGCCTTACAAGGAGAGAAAAAGCACCGTGCATGCCGATTGGTGGAAGT
AAGGTGGTACGATCGTGCCTTATTAGGAAGGCAACAGACGGGTCTGACATGGATTGGACGAACCACTGAA
TTGCCGCATTGCAGAGATATTGTATTTAAGTGCCTAGCTCGATACATAAACGGGTCTCTCTGGTTAGACC
AGATCTGAGCCTGGGAGCTCTCTGGCTAACTAGGGAACCCACTGCTTAAGCCTCAATAAAGCTTGCCTTG
AGTGCTTCAAGTAGTGTGTGCCCGTCTGTTGTGTGACTCTGGTAACTAGAGATCCCTCAGACCCTTTTAG
TCAGTGTGGAAAATCTCTAGCAGTGGCGCCCGAACAGGGACTTGAAAGCGAAAGGGAAACCAGAGGAGCT
CTCTCGACGCAGGACTCGGCTTGCTGAAGCGCGCACGGCAAGAGGCGAGGGGCGGCGACTGGTGAGTACG
CCAAAAATTTTGACTAGCGGAGGCTAGAAGGAGAGAGATGGGTGCGAGAGCGTCAGTATTAAGCGGGGGA
GAATTAGATCGCGATGGGAAAAAATTCGGTTAAGGCCAGGGGGAAAGAAAAAATATAAATTAAAACATAT
AGTATGGGCAAGCAGGGAGCTAGAACGATTCGCAGTTAATCCTGGCCTGTTAGAAACATCAGAAGGCTGT
AGACAAATACTGGGACAGCTACAACCATCCCTTCAGACAGGATCAGAAGAACTTAGATCATTATATAATA
CAGTAGCAACCCTCTATTGTGTGCATCAAAGGATAGAGATAAAAGACACCAAGGAAGCTTTAGACAAGAT
AGAGGAAGAGCAAAACAAAAGTAAGACCACCGCACAGCAAGCGGCCGCTGATCTTCAGACCTGGAGGAGG
AGATATGAGGGACAATTGGAGAAGTGAATTATATAAATATAAAGTAGTAAAAATTGAACCATTAGGAGTA
GCACCCACCAAGGCAAAGAGAAGAGTGGTGCAGAGAGAAAAAAGAGCAGTGGGAATAGGAGCTTTGTTCC
TTGGGTTCTTGGGAGCAGCAGGAAGCACTATGGGCGCAGCGTCAATGACGCTGACGGTACAGGCCAGACA
ATTATTGTCTGGTATAGTGCAGCAGCAGAACAATTTGCTGAGGGCTATTGAGGCGCAACAGCATCTGTTG
CAACTCACAGTCTGGGGCATCAAGCAGCTCCAGGCAAGAATCCTGGCTGTGGAAAGATACCTAAAGGATC
AACAGCTCCTGGGGATTTGGGGTTGCTCTGGAAAACTCATTTGCACCACTGCTGTGCCTTGGAATGCTAG
TTGGAGTAATAAATCTCTGGAACAGATTTGGAATCACACGACCTGGATGGAGTGGGACAGAGAAATTAAC
AATTACACAAGCTTAATACACTCCTTAATTGAAGAATCGCAAAACCAGCAAGAAAAGAATGAACAAGAAT
TATTGGAATTAGATAAATGGGCAAGTTTGTGGAATTGGTTTAACATAACAAATTGGCTGTGGTATATAAA
ATTATTCATAATGATAGTAGGAGGCTTGGTAGGTTTAAGAATAGTTTTTGCTGTACTTTCTATAGTGAAT
AGAGTTAGGCAGGGATATTCACCATTATCGTTTCAGACCCACCTCCCAACCCCGAGGGGACCCAGAGAGG
GCCTATTTCCCATGATTCCTTCATATTTGCATATACGATACAAGGCTGTTAGAGAGATAATTAGAATTAA
TTTGACTGTAAACACAAAGATATTAGTACAAAATACGTGACGTAGAAAGTAATAATTTCTTGGGTAGTTT
GCAGTTTTAAAATTATGTTTTAAAATGGACTATCATATGCTTACCGTAACTTGAAAGTATTTCGATTTCT
TGGCTTTATATATCTTGTGGAAAGGACGAAACACCGGGCCCGGGAGTATTACAGTGGTTTTAGAGCTAGA
AATAGCAAGTTAAAATAAGGCTAGTCCGTTATCAACTTGAAAAAGTGGCACCGAGTCGGTGCTTTTTTAA
GCTTGGCGTAACTAGATCTTGAGACAAATGGCAGTATTCATCCACAATTTTAAAAGAAAAGGGGGGATTG
GGGGGTACAGTGCAGGGGAAAGAATAGTAGACATAATAGCAACAGACATACAAACTAAAGAATTACAAAA
ACAAATTACAAAAATTCAAAATTTTCGGGTTTATTACAGGGACAGCAGAGATCCACTTTGGCGCCGGCTC
GAGGGGG
Features (pLannotate 1.2.2; 29 found; start..end, strand, type, name):
     14..80      +  CDS            small t antigen (fragment): SV40 (simian virus 40) small t antigen
    106..317     +  promoter       EF-1α core promoter: core promoter for human elongation factor EF-1α
    318..1256    +  intron         EF-1α intron A: intron upstream of the start codon of human EF-1α
   1278..1877    +  CDS            PuroR (fragment): puromycin N-acetyltransferase; pac from Streptomyces; confers resistance to puromycin
   1893..2481    +  misc_feature   WPRE: woodchuck hepatitis virus posttranscriptional regulatory element
   2532..2551    +  misc_feature   cPPT/CTS (fragment): central polypurine tract and central termination sequence of HIV-1
   2553..2786    +  LTR            3' LTR (ΔU3): self-inactivating 3' long terminal repeat (LTR) from HIV-1
   2864..2985    +  polyA_signal   SV40 poly(A) signal: SV40 polyadenylation signal
   3025..3160    +  rep_origin     SV40 ori: SV40 origin of replication
   3181..3199    -  promoter       T7 promoter: promoter for bacteriophage T7 RNA polymerase
   3207..3362    +  CDS            lacZα (fragment): LacZα fragment of β-galactosidase; lacZ fragment
   3367..3795    +  rep_origin     f1 ori (sequence partly withheld): f1 bacteriophage origin of replication; arrow indicates direction of (+) strand synthesis
   3848..3952    +  promoter       AmpR promoter: bla
   3953..4813    +  CDS            AmpR: β-lactamase; bla; confers resistance to ampicillin, carbenicillin, and related antibiotics
   4984..5572    +  rep_origin     ori: high-copy-number ColE1/pMB1/pBR322/pUC origin of replication
   5755..5847    +  CDS            lacI (fragment): lac repressor; lacI; The lac repressor binds to the lac operator to inhibit transcription in E. coli. This inhibition can be relieved by adding lactose or isopropyl-β-D-thiogalactopyranoside (IPTG).
   5860..5881    +  protein_bind   CAP binding site: CAP binding activates transcription in the presence of cAMP. E. coli catabolite activator protein
   5896..5926    +  promoter       lac promoter: promoter for the E. coli lac operon
   5934..5950    +  protein_bind   lac operator: The lac repressor binds to the lac operator to inhibit transcription in E. coli. This inhibition can be relieved by adding lactose or isopropyl-β-D-thiogalactopyranoside (IPTG). lac repressor encoded by lacI
   5995..6013    +  promoter       T3 promoter: promoter for bacteriophage T3 RNA polymerase
   6041..6267    +  promoter       RSV promoter: Rous sarcoma virus enhancer/promoter
   6268..6448    +  LTR            5' LTR (truncated): truncated 5' long terminal repeat (LTR) from HIV-1
   6495..6620    +  misc_feature   HIV-1 Ψ: packaging signal of human immunodeficiency virus type 1
   6604..6967    +  CDS            HIV-1 gag (fragment): gag protein from human immunodeficiency virus 1; gag
   7113..7346    +  misc_feature   RRE: The Rev response element (RRE) of HIV-1 allows for Rev-dependent mRNA export from the nucleus to the cytoplasm.
   7723..7749    +  CDS            Rev (fragment): human immunodeficiency virus 1 (HIV-1) Rev protein; rev; enhances nuclear export of unspliced and incompletely spliced viral mRNAs
   7753..7993    +  promoter       U6 promoter: RNA polymerase III promoter for human U6 snRNA
   8023..8098    +  misc_RNA       gRNA scaffold: guide RNA scaffold for the Streptococcus pyogenes CRISPR/Cas9 system
   8154..8271    +  misc_feature   cPPT/CTS: central polypurine tract and central termination sequence of HIV-1
