[The description below was written by a language model from this plasmid's Addgene catalogue record and pLannotate feature annotations shown in this document.]
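Description:
CAMK2A gRNA (BRDN0001162256) is a third-generation lentiviral guide RNA plasmid built on the lentiGuide-Puro backbone, carrying a single CRISPR guide against human CAMK2A, which encodes the alpha subunit of calcium/calmodulin-dependent protein kinase II. The guide was designed against two CAMK2A reference transcripts and belongs to a human kinome gRNA collection. In bacteria the plasmid is maintained through a high-copy ColE1/pUC-type origin and selected with ampicillin via the β-lactamase gene. An f1 origin, an SV40 origin and remnants of lac and T7/T3 promoter elements are also annotated in the backbone.

The viral cassette begins with an RSV promoter fused to a truncated HIV-1 5' LTR, which makes genomic RNA production Tat-independent. This is followed by the Ψ packaging signal with a partial gag sequence, the Rev response element and a cPPT/CTS, and the cassette ends in a self-inactivating ΔU3 3' LTR with an SV40 polyadenylation signal downstream. Within this unit, a human U6 RNA polymerase III promoter drives the CAMK2A-specific spacer joined to the Streptococcus pyogenes Cas9 guide scaffold. A separate EF-1α promoter with its first intron expresses puromycin N-acetyltransferase so that transduced mammalian cells can be selected, and a WPRE enhances transcript expression.

The plasmid does not encode Cas9. It is intended for use with a separate Cas9 lentiviral vector or in cells that already express Cas9, where it directs cleavage at CAMK2A for gene knockout and loss-of-function studies. Producing virus requires packaging and envelope functions supplied in trans.
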