Addgene plasmid #76929: CAMK2A gRNA (BRDN0001162256)
Purpose: 3rd generation lentiviral gRNA plasmid targeting human CAMK2A
Depositing lab: John Doench & David Root. Depositing organization: Broad Institute. Publication: Optimized sgRNA design to maximize activity and minimize off-target effects of CRISPR-Cas9. Doench JG, Fusi N, Sullender M, Hegde M, Vaimberg EW, Donovan KF, Smith I, Tothova Z, Wilen C, Orchard R, Virgin HW, Listgarten J, Root DE. Nat Biotechnol. 2016 Jan 18. doi: 10.1038/nbt.3437. PubMed 26780180.
Backbone
  Vector backbone: lentiGuide-Puro
  Backbone manufacturer: Zhang Lab (Addgene plasmid # 52963)
  Vector type: Mammalian Expression, Lentiviral, CRISPR
  Selectable markers: Puromycin
Growth in bacteria
  Bacterial resistance: Ampicillin, 100 μg/mL
  Growth temperature: 37°C
  Growth strain: DH5alpha
  Copy number: High Copy
Gene/Insert
  Gene/Insert name: CAMK2A (alt names: CAMK2A; NM_015981.3)
  gRNA/shRNA sequence: GGCCCGGGAGTATTACAGTG
  Species: H. sapiens (human)
  Entrez Gene: CAMK2A (a.k.a. CAMKA, CaMKIINalpha, CaMKIIalpha, MRD53, MRT63)
  Promoter: hU6
  Cloning method: Unknown
  Sequencing primers: 5′ U6-F; 3′ pS2-R
Terms and licenses: Academic/Nonprofit Terms; Industry Terms: Not Available to Industry
Depositor comments: The gRNA was designed to target the following Genbank reference sequence(s): NM_015981.3,NM_171825.2. Note that this plasmid does NOT contain Cas9. It should be used in conjunction with lentiCas9-Blast (Addgene #52962) or otherwise with cell lines already expressing Cas9. Browse the full kinome gRNA library at http://www.addgene.org/pooled-library/broadgpp-human-kinome/ or visit http://www.broadinstitute.org/rnai/public/ for detailed protocols and information.
How to cite: CAMK2A gRNA (BRDN0001162256) was a gift from John Doench & David Root (Addgene plasmid # 76929 ; http://n2t.net/addgene:76929 ; RRID:Addgene_76929)
