>Addgene plasmid #76929 | CAMK2A gRNA (BRDN0001162256) | depositor partial sequence | sequence record 144389 | Target Sequence
GGCCCGGGAGTATTACAGTG
