>Addgene plasmid #76929 | CAMK2A gRNA (BRDN0001162256) | addgene partial sequence | sequence record 186781 | hU6-F
TAGAAAGTAATAATTTCTTGGGTAGTTTGCAGTTTTAAAATTATGTTTTAAAATGGACTATCATATGCTT
ACCGTAACTTGAAAGTATTTCGATTTCTTGGCTTTATATATCTTGTGGAAAGGACGAAACACCGGGCCCG
GGAGTATTACAGTGGTTTTAGAGCTAGAAATAGCAAGTTAAAATAAGGCTAGTCCGTTATCAACTTGAAA
AAGTGGCACCGAGTCGGTGCTTTTTTAAGCTTGGCGTAACTAGATCTTGAGACAAATGGCAGTATTCATC
CACAATTTTAAAAGAAAAGGGGGGATTGGGGGGTACAGTGCAGGGGAAAGAATAGTAGACATAATAGCAA
CAGACATACAAACTAAAGAATTACAAAAACAAATTACAAAAATTCAAAATTTTCGGGTTTATTACAGGGA
CAGCAGAGATCCACTTTGGCGCCGGCTCGAGGGGGCCCGGGTGCAAAGATGGATAAAGTTTTAAACAGAG
AGGAATCTTTGCAGCTAATGGACCTTCTAGGTCTTGAAAGGAGTGGGAATTGGCTCCGGTGCCCGTCAGT
GGGCAGAGCG
